Addgene plasmid #114237: pMXLK_dFq
Purpose: POC12377, MetClo assembly vector with p15A replication origin and kanamycin resistance for BsaI-based MetClo, adaptor sequence type d-q
Depositing lab: Christopher A. O'Callaghan. Depositing organization: University of Oxford. Publication: MetClo: methylase-assisted hierarchical DNA assembly using a single type IIS restriction enzyme. Lin D, O'Callaghan CA. Nucleic Acids Res. 2018 Jul 9. pii: 5050631. doi: 10.1093/nar/gky596. PubMed 29986052.
Backbone
  Vector backbone: pMXLK
  Vector type: Synthetic Biology
Growth in bacteria
  Bacterial resistance: Kanamycin, 50 μg/mL
  Growth temperature: 37°C
  Growth strain: DH5alpha
  Copy number: Low Copy
Gene/Insert
  Gene/Insert name: LacZalpha
  Species: Synthetic
  Cloning method: Restriction Enzyme; 5′ cloning site unknown (unknown if destroyed)
Terms and licenses: Academic/Nonprofit Terms; Industry Terms: Not Available to Industry
How to cite: pMXLK_dFq was a gift from Christopher A. O'Callaghan (Addgene plasmid # 114237 ; http://n2t.net/addgene:114237 ; RRID:Addgene_114237)
