[The description below was written by a language model from this plasmid's Addgene catalogue record and pLannotate feature annotations shown in this document.]
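Description:
pMXLK_dFq is a small (about 2.5 kb) synthetic-biology cloning vector from the MetClo system, a methylase-assisted hierarchical DNA assembly method that uses a single type IIS restriction enzyme at every assembly level. This member of the pMXLK backbone family is designed for BsaI-based MetClo and carries the adaptor sequence combination designated d-q, which defines the flanking sequences that an assembled fragment acquires and therefore how it can be joined with other parts at the next stage. The BsaI sites and adaptor sequences themselves are not annotated in the feature table, so their exact positions cannot be given from the record.

The plasmid replicates in E. coli from a p15A origin, catalogued as low copy, which is compatible with ColE1-type plasmids. Selection is by kanamycin, through an aminoglycoside phosphotransferase gene (KanR) driven by the bla (AmpR) promoter. The recorded insert is a LacZα cassette made up of a CAP binding site, lac promoter and lac operator upstream of a pUC18/19-type multiple cloning site and a lacZα fragment. In assembly vectors of this kind the cassette typically acts as a placeholder that is replaced by the assembled DNA, allowing blue/white screening in an α-complementing host such as DH5alpha. The short lacI, bom and RSF ori fragments that were detected appear to be remnants of the source sequences rather than functional elements. The vector serves as a recipient for assembling multiple DNA fragments into larger constructs within the MetClo hierarchy.
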