Features (pLannotate 1.2.2; 12 found; start..end, strand, type, name):
     55..98      +  CDS            lacI (fragment): lac repressor; lacI; The lac repressor binds to the lac operator to inhibit transcription in E. coli. This inhibition can be relieved by adding lactose or isopropyl-β-D-thiogalactopyranoside (IPTG).
    111..132     +  protein_bind   CAP binding site: CAP binding activates transcription in the presence of cAMP. E. coli catabolite activator protein
    147..177     +  promoter       lac promoter: promoter for the E. coli lac operon
    185..201     +  protein_bind   lac operator: The lac repressor binds to the lac operator to inhibit transcription in E. coli. This inhibition can be relieved by adding lactose or isopropyl-β-D-thiogalactopyranoside (IPTG). lac repressor encoded by lacI
    238..294     -  misc_feature   MCS: pUC18/19 multiple cloning site
    291..448     +  CDS            lacZα (fragment): LacZα fragment of β-galactosidase; lacZ fragment
    454..553     -  misc_feature   bom (fragment): basis of mobility region from pBR322
    703..807     +  promoter       AmpR promoter: bla
    808..1602    +  CDS            KanR: aminoglycoside phosphotransferase; aphA-3; confers resistance to kanamycin
   1628..2173    +  rep_origin     p15A ori: Plasmids containing the medium-copy-number p15A origin of replication can be propagated in E. coli cells that contain a second plasmid with the ColE1 origin.
   2261..2316    +  rep_origin     RSF ori (fragment): Plasmids containing the RSF 1030 origin of replication can be propagated in E. coli cells that contain additional plasmids with compatible origins.
   2415..2436    -  misc_feature   bom (fragment): basis of mobility region from pBR322
>Addgene plasmid #114237 | pMXLK_dFq | addgene full sequence | sequence record 225048 | Addgene NGS Result
CACTCTGTGACTTGGTCTCAACGAGGAGTGAGACCGGCCTAGCAGGTGTGAGTTTGCAGCTGGCACGACA
GGTTTCCCGACTGGAAAGCGGGCAGTGAGCGCAACGCAATTAATGTGAGTTAGCTCACTCATTAGGCACC
CCAGGCTTTACACTTTATGCTTCCGGCTCGTATGTTGTGTGGAATTGTGAGCGGATAACAATTTCACACA
GGAAACAGCTATGACCATGATTACGCCAAGCTTGCATGCCTGCAGGTCGACTCTAGAGGATCCCCGGGTA
CCGAGCTCGAATTCACTGGCCGTCGTTTTACAACGTCGTGACTGGGAAAACCCTGGCGTTACCCAACTTA
ATCGCCTTGCAGCACATCCCCCTTTCGCCAGCTGGCGTAATAGCGAAGAGGCCCGCACCGATCGCCCTTC
CCAACAGTTGCGCAGCCTGAATGGCGAATGGCGCCTGATGCGGTATTTTCTCCTTACGCATCTGTGCGGT
ATTTCACACCGCATATGGTGCACTCTCAGTACAATCTGCTCTGATGCCGCATAGTTAAGCCAGCCCCGAC
ACCCGCCAACACCCGCTGACGCGCCCTGACGGGCTTGTCTGCTCCCGGCATCCGCTTACAGACAAGCTGT
GACAAGTACCACCTGGAACGCCAAAGGTCTCACGCTTGAGACCAAGTCACGAAGTGTGCGGCCGCCTTCG
TGCGCGGAACCCCTATTTGTTTATTTTTCTAAATACATTCAAATATGTATCCGCTCATGAGACAATAACC
CTGATAAATGCTTCAATAATATTGAAAAAGGAAGAGTATGGCTAAAATGAGAATATCACCGGAATTGAAA
AAACTGATCGAAAAATACCGCTGCGTAAAAGATACGGAAGGAATGTCTCCTGCTAAGGTATATAAGCTGG
TGGGAGAAAATGAAAACCTATATTTAAAAATGACGGACAGCCGGTATAAAGGGACCACCTATGATGTGGA
ACGGGAAAAGGACATGATGCTATGGCTGGAAGGAAAGCTGCCTGTTCCAAAGGTCCTGCACTTTGAACGG
CATGATGGCTGGAGCAATCTGCTCATGAGTGAGGCCGATGGCGTCCTTTGCTCGGAAGAGTATGAAGATG
AACAAAGCCCTGAAAAGATTATCGAGCTGTATGCGGAGTGCATCAGGCTCTTTCACTCCATCGACATATC
GGATTGTCCCTATACGAATAGCTTAGACAGCCGCTTAGCCGAATTGGATTACTTACTGAATAACGATCTG
GCCGATGTGGATTGCGAAAACTGGGAAGAGGACACTCCATTTAAAGATCCGCGCGAGCTGTATGATTTTT
TAAAGACGGAAAAGCCCGAAGAGGAACTTGTCTTTTCCCACGGCGACCTGGGAGACAGCAACATCTTTGT
GAAAGATGGCAAAGTAAGTGGCTTTATTGATCTTGGGAGAAGCGGCAGGGCGGACAAGTGGTATGACATT
GCCTTCTGCGTCCGGTCGCTCAGGGAGGATATCGGGGAAGAACAGTATGTCGAGCTATTTTTTGACTTAC
TGGGGATCAAGCCTGATTGGGAGAAAATAAAATATTATATTTTACTGGATGAATTGTTTTAGGAGCCTGT
TTAATAAGATGATCTTCTTGAGATCGTTTTGGTCTGCGCGTAATCTCTTGCTCTGAAAACGAAAAAACCG
CCTTGCAGGGCGGTTTTTCGAAGGTTCTCTGAGCTACCAACTCTTTGAACCGAGGTAACTGGCTTGGAGG
AGCGCAGTCACCAAAACTTGTCCTTTCAGTTTAGCCTTAACCGGCGCATGACTTCAAGACTAACTCCTCT
AAATCAATTACCAGTGGCTGCTGCCAGTGGTGCTTTTGCATGTCTTTCCGGGTTGGACTCAAGACGATAG
TTACCGGATAAGGCGCAGCGGTCGGACTGAACGGGGGGTTCGTGCATACAGTCCAGCTTGGAGCGAACTG
CCTACCCGGAACTGAGTGTCAGGCGTGGAATGAGACAAACGCGGCCATAACAGCGGAATGACACCGGTAA
ACCGAAAGGCAGGAACAGGAGAGCGCACGAGGGAGCCGCCAGGGGGAAACGCCTGGTATCTTTATAGTCC
TGTCGGGTTTCGCCACCACTGATTTGAGCGTCAGATTTCGTGATGCTTGTCAGGGGGGCGGAGCCTATGG
AAAAACGGCTTTGCCGCGGCCCTCTCACTTCCCTGTTAAGTATCTTCCTGGCATCTTCCAGGAAATCTCC
GCCCCGTTCGTAAGCCATTTCCGCTCGCCGCAGTCGAACGACCGAGCGTAGCGAGTCAGTGAGCGAGGAA
GCGGAATATATCCTGTATCACATATTCTGCTGACGCACCGGTGCAGCCTTTTTTCTCCTGCCACATGAAG
CACTTCACTGACACCCTCATCAGTGCCAACATAGTAAGCCAGTATACACTCCGCTAGCGCGCAAGCGGCC
GCA
